Addgene plasmid #55987: mPlum-MCHR1-N-10
Purpose: Localization: Cilium, Excitation: 590, Emission: 649
Depositing lab: Michael Davidson. Depositing organization: Florida State University, Tallahassee.
Backbone
  Vector backbone: mPlum-N1
  Backbone size w/o insert (bp): 4750
  Vector type: Mammalian Expression
  Selectable markers: Neomycin (select with G418)
Growth in bacteria
  Bacterial resistance: Kanamycin, 50 μg/mL
  Growth temperature: 37°C
  Growth strain: DH5alpha
  Copy number: High Copy
Gene/Insert
  Gene/Insert name: MCHR1 (alt name: NM_145132.2)
  Species: M. musculus (mouse)
  Entrez Gene: Mchr1 (a.k.a. Gpr24, Mch1r)
  Promoter: CMV
  Tag / fusion protein: mPlum (C terminal on backbone)
  Cloning method: Unknown
  Sequencing primers: 5′ CMV-F; 3′ SV40pA-R
Terms and licenses: Academic/Nonprofit Terms; Industry Terms: Not Available to Industry
Depositor comments: . Excitation = 590; Emission = 649
How to cite: mPlum-MCHR1-N-10 was a gift from Michael Davidson (Addgene plasmid # 55987 ; http://n2t.net/addgene:55987 ; RRID:Addgene_55987)
