[The description below was written by a language model from this plasmid's Addgene catalogue record.]
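Description:
mPlum-MCHR1-N-10 is a mammalian expression plasmid built on the mPlum-N1 backbone (about 4.75 kb without the insert), an N1-style fusion vector in which a gene of interest is placed upstream of the fluorescent protein so that the tag ends up at the C terminus of the encoded protein. It is maintained in E. coli as a high-copy plasmid under kanamycin selection, and it carries a neomycin resistance marker that allows G418 selection of transfected mammalian cells. No feature table accompanies the record, so elements such as the origin of replication are not itemised. An SV40 polyadenylation signal is suggested only by the name of the listed 3′ sequencing primer. The cloning method is recorded as unknown.

The insert is mouse Mchr1 (melanin-concentrating hormone receptor 1, also known as Gpr24), a G protein-coupled receptor, expressed from the CMV promoter for strong constitutive transcription in mammalian cells. It is fused in frame to mPlum, a far-red monomeric fluorescent protein with a recorded excitation maximum of 590 nm and emission maximum of 649 nm. The "N-10" in the name probably denotes the N1-type configuration and a linker between receptor and fluorophore, but the record does not spell this out.

The stated purpose is localization to the cilium. The receptor portion directs the fusion there, so the construct serves as a far-red fluorescent marker for visualising cilia in transfected cells. The long-wavelength emission makes it suitable for multicolour imaging alongside green or yellow reporters.
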