>Addgene plasmid #55987 | mPlum-MCHR1-N-10 | addgene partial sequence | sequence record 122849 | CMV-F 5'-CGCAAATGGGCGGTAGGCGTG-3'
AACCGTCAGATCCGCTAGCGCCACCATGGATCTGCAAGCCTCGTTGCTGTCCACTGGCCCCAATGCCAGC
AACATCTCCGATGGGCAGGATAATTTCACATTGGCGGGGCCACCTCCTCGCACAAGGAGTGTCTCCTACA
TCAACATCATCATGCCTTCAGTGTTTGGTACCATCTGTCTCCTGGGCATTGTGGGAAACTCCACAGTCAT
TTTTGCCGTGGTGAAGAAATCCAAGCTGCACTGGTGCAGCAACGTCCCTGACATCTTCATCATCAACCTC
TCTGTGGTGGATCTGCTTTTCCTGCTGGGCATGCCTTTCATGATCCACCAGCTCATGGGTAATGGTGTCT
GGCACTTTGGGGAAACCATGTGCACCCTCATCACAGCCATGGACGCCAACAGTCAGTTCACCAGCACCTA
CATCCTGACTGCTATGGCCATTGACCGCTACTTGGCCACCGTCCATCCCATCTCCTCCACCAAGTTCCGG
AAGCCCTCCATGGCCACCCTGGTGATCTGCCTCCTGTGGGCTCTCTCGTTCATTAGCATCACTCCTGTGT
GGCTCTATGCCAGGCTTATCCCCTTCCCAGGGGGTGCTGT
