>Addgene plasmid #55987 | mPlum-MCHR1-N-10 | addgene partial sequence | sequence record 122850 | SV40pA-R 5'-GAAATTTGTGATGCTATTGC-3'
GCTGCATAACAAGTTAACAACAACAATTGCATTCATTTTATGTTTCAGGTTCAGGGGGAGGTGTGGGAGG
TTTTTTAAAGCAAGTAAAACCTCTACAAATGTGGTATGGCTGATTATGATCTAGAGTCGCGGCCGCTTAG
GCGCCGGTGGAGTGGCGGCCCTCGGCGCGCTCGTACTGTTCCACGATGGTGTAGTCCTCGTTGTGGGAGG
TGATGTCCAGCTTGATGTCGGTCTTGTAGGCGCCGGGCAGCTGCACGGGCTTCTTGGCCATGTAGGTGGT
CTTGACCTCGGCGTCGTAGTGGCCGCCGTCCTTCAGCCTCAGCCTCATCTTCATCTCGCCCTTCAGGGCG
CCGTCCTCGGGGTACATCCGCTCGGAGGAGGCCTCCCAGCCCATGGTCTTCTTCTGCATTACGGGGCCGT
CGGAGGGGAAGTTGGTGCCGCGCACCTTCACCTTGTAGATGAACTCGCCGTCCTGCAGGGAGGAGTCCTG
GGTCACGGTCACCACGCCGCCGTCCTCGAAGTTCATCACGCGCTCCCACTTGAAGCCCTCGGGGAAGGAC
AGCTTCAAGTAGTCGGGGATGTCGGCGGGGTGCTTCACGTAGGCCTTGGAGCCGTACATGATCTGAGGGG
ACAGGATGTCCCAGGCGAAGGGCAGGGGGCCACCCTTGGTCACCTTCAGCCTGGCGGTCTGGGTGCCCTC
GTAGGGGCGGCCCTCGCCCTCGCCCTCGATCTCGAACTCGTGGCCGTTCACGGAGCCCTCCATGTGCTCC
TTGAAGCGCATGAACTCCTTGATGACCTCCTCGCCCTTGCTCACCATGGTAGCCACCGGTGGATCCCCGC
TACCTCCGGTGCCTTTGCTT
