>Addgene plasmid #55987 | mPlum-MCHR1-N-10 | depositor partial sequence | sequence record 122851 | Insert
ACGTCAGATCCGCTAGCGCCACCATGGATCTGCAAGCCTCGTTGCTGTCCACTGGCCCCAATGCCAGCAA
CATCTCCGATGGCCAGGATAATTTCACATTGGCGGGGCCACCTCCTCGCACAAGGAGTGTCTCCTACATC
AACATCATCATGCCTTCAGTGTTTGGTACCATCTGTCTCCTGGGCATTGTGGGAAACTCCACAGTCATTT
TTGCCGTGGTGAAGAAATCCAAGCTGCACTGGTGCAGCAACGTCCCTGACATCTTCATCATCAACCTCTC
TGTGGTGGATCTGCTTTTCCTGCTGGGCATGCCTTTCATGATCCACCAGCTCATGGGTAATGGTGTCTGG
CACTTTGGGGAAACCATGTGCACCCTCATCACAGCCATGGACGCCAACAGTCAGTTCACCAGCACCTACA
TCCTGACTGCTATGGCCATTGACCGCTACTTGGCCACCGTCCATCCCATCTCCTCCACCAAGTTCCGGAA
GCCCTCCATGGCCACCCTGGTGATCTGCCTCCTGTGGGCTCTCTCGTTCATTAGCATCACTCCTGTGTGG
CTCTATGCCAGGCTTATCCCCTTCCCAGGGGGTGCTGTGGGCTGTGGCATCCGCCTACCAAACCCAGATA
CTGATCTTTACTGGTTCACTCTGTATCAGTTTTTCCTGGCCTTCGCCCTTCCGTTTGTGGTCATCACTGC
TGCGTACGTGAAAATACTACAGCGCATGACGTCTTCGGTGGCCCCAGCCTCTCAACGCAGCATCCGGCTT
CGGACAAAGAGGGTGACCCGCACAGCCATTGCCATCTGTCTGGTCTTCTTTGTGTGCTGGGCGCCCTACT
ACGTGCTGCAGCTGACCCAGTTGTCCATCAGCCGCCCGACCCTCACATTCGTCTACCTGTACAATGCGGC
TATCAGCTTGGGCTATGCCAACAGCTGCCTCAATCCCTTTGTGTACATAGTACTCTGTGAGACCTTTCGA
AAACGCTTGGTGCTGTCGGTGAAGCCCGCGGCCCAGGGGCAGCTTCGCACGGTCAGCAATGCTCAGACAG
CTGACGAGGAGAGGACAGAAAGCAAAGGCACCGGAGGTAGCGGGGATCCACCGGTGGCTACCATGGTGAG
CAAGGGCGAGGAGGTCATCAAGGAGTTCATGCGCTTCAAGGAGCACATGGAGGGCTCCGTGAACGGCCAC
GAGTTCGAGATCGAGGGCGAGGGCGAGGGCCGCCCCTACGAGGGCACCCAGACCGCCAGGCTGAAGGTGA
CCAAGGGTGGCCCCCTGCCCTTCGCCTGGGACATCCTGTCCCCTCAGATCATGTACGGCTCCAAGGCCTA
CGTGAAGCACCCCGCCGACATCCCCGACTACTTGAAGCTGTCCTTCCCCGAGGGCTTCAAGTGGGAGCGC
GTGATGAACTTCGAGGACGGCGGCGTGGTGACCGTGACCCAGGACTCCTCCCTGCAGGACGGCGAGTTCA
TCTACAAGGTGAAGGTGCGCGGCACCAACTTCCCCTCCGACGGCCCCGTAATGCAGAAGAAGACCATGGG
CTGGGAGGCCTCCTCCGAGCGGATGTACCCCGAGGACGGCGCCCTGAAGGGCGAGATGAAGATGAGGCTG
AGGCTGAAGGACGGCGGCCACTACGACGCCGAGGTCAAGACCACCTACATGGCCAAGAAGCCCGTGCAGC
TGCCCGGCGCCTACAAGACCGACATCAAGCTGGACATCACCTCCCACAACGAGGACTACACCATCGTGGA
ACAGTACGAGCGCGCCGAGGGCCGCCACTCCACCGGCGCCTAAGCGGCCGCGACTCTAGATCATAATCAG
CCATACCACATT
